Addgene plasmid #222078: pVP075
Purpose: (Empty Backbone) AeBlue visually marked kanamycin-resistant pVS1 plasmid backbone containing the sacB eviction marker and an excisable ccdb/CmR cassette flanked by EcoRV-HindIII restriction sites.
Depositing lab: Wayne Parrott. Depositing organization: University of Georgia. Publication: Single component CRISPR-mediated base-editors for Agrobacterium and their use to develop an improved suite of strains. Pennetti VJ, LaFayette PR, Parrott WA. Biodes Res. 2025 Feb 27;7(1):100001. doi: 10.1016/j.bidere.2025.100001. eCollection 2025 Mar. PubMed 41415724.
Backbone
  Vector backbone: pGGPK-AG2
  Vector type: Chromoprotein-marked pVS1 backbone
Growth in bacteria
  Bacterial resistance: Chloramphenicol and Kanamycin, 25 & 50 μg/mL
  Growth temperature: 37°C
  Growth strain: ccdB Survival
  Copy number: High Copy
Gene/Insert
  Gene/Insert name: None
Resource information
  A portion of this plasmid was derived from a plasmid made by: AeBlue amplified from addgene #117846.
Terms and licenses: Academic/Nonprofit Terms; Industry Terms
Depositor comments: Please visit https://doi.org/10.1101/2024.08.04.606528 for bioRxiv preprint.
How to cite: pVP075 was a gift from Wayne Parrott (Addgene plasmid # 222078 ; http://n2t.net/addgene:222078 ; RRID:Addgene_222078)
