[The description below was written by a language model from this plasmid's Addgene catalogue record and pLannotate feature annotations shown in this document.]
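Description:
pVP075 is an empty, broad-host-range bacterial backbone built on pGGPK-AG2 and intended as a cloning chassis for plasmids that shuttle between E. coli and Agrobacterium. The associated work concerns CRISPR base editors for Agrobacterium strain engineering. In E. coli it replicates from a high-copy ColE1/pUC-type origin, with a pBR322 bom mobilisation region and a remnant of rop alongside. The pVS1 oriV, RepA replication protein and StaA stability protein support maintenance in Agrobacterium and related hosts. Selection is by kanamycin through an aph(3')-Ia KanR gene. A fragment of a spectinomycin/streptomycin aadA gene directly follows KanR, probably a leftover from a marker swap in the parent vector rather than a working marker.

The cloning site holds a counter-selectable stuffer made up of ccdB, a partial ccdA and a chloramphenicol acetyltransferase gene, with cat and lac UV5 promoter elements and an rrnB T1 terminator nearby. According to the record, EcoRV and HindIII sites flank this cassette so it can be excised and replaced. Because CcdB poisons gyrase, the intact plasmid must be propagated in a ccdB-tolerant strain under chloramphenicol plus kanamycin, and replacing the cassette allows recombinants to be recovered in ordinary strains.

Two further modules aid handling. A sacB gene under its native sacR promoter region confers sucrose sensitivity, which lets the plasmid be evicted from cells once its job is done. An AeBlue chromoprotein gives colonies a visible colour that reports the plasmid's presence or loss. The annotation software labels this gene as the related Actinia equina protein AQ14, and it appears to be driven by a J23119-type constitutive promoter. No insert is present.
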