Features (pLannotate 1.2.2; 18 found; start..end, strand, type, name):
     38..84      +  terminator     rrnB T1 terminator: transcription terminator T1 from the E. coli rrnB gene
    103..405     -  CDS            ccdB: CCDB_ECOLI - Also known as G, letB, letD. Experimental evidence at protein level: Swiss-Prot protein existence level 1. Toxic component of a type II toxin-antitoxin (TA) system, functioning in plasmid maintainence. Responsible for the post- segregational killing (PSK) of plasmid-free cells, also referred to as a plasmid addiction system. Half-life of over 2 hours. Cell killing by CcdB is accompanied by filamentation, defects in chromosome and plasmid segregation, defects in cell division, formation of anucleate cells, decreased DNA synthesis and plasmid loss. Interferes with the activity of DN
    410..568     -  CDS            ccdA (fragment): CCDA_ECO57 - Also known as H, letA. Experimental evidence at protein level: Swiss-Prot protein existence level 1. Antitoxin component of a type II toxin-antitoxin (TA) system which inhibits the post-segregational killing (PSK) of plasmid-free cells, also referred to as a plasmid addiction system. Binds to and blocks the activity of CcdB; will also remove bound CcdB protein from the CcdB-GyrA complex by forming a CcdA-CcdB complex, a process termed rejuvenation. Functions as a transcriptional corepressor for the ccdAB operon, repression also requires CcdB (By similarity). From Escherichia coli
    725..1406    -  CDS            CmR (fragment): chloramphenicol acetyltransferase confers resistance to chloramphenicol
   1407..1436    -  promoter       cat promoter (fragment): promoter of the E. coli cat gene encoding chloramphenicol acetyltransferase
   1460..1490    -  promoter       lac UV5 promoter: E. coli lac promoter with an "up" mutation
   1525..1970    +  promoter       sacB promoter: sacR; sacB promoter and control region
   1971..3389    +  CDS            sacB: SACB_BACSU - Experimental evidence at protein level: Swiss-Prot protein existence level 1. From Bacillus subtilis (strain 168).
   3510..4325    +  CDS            KanR: aminoglycoside phosphotransferase; aph(3')-Ia; confers resistance to kanamycin in bacteria or G418 (Geneticin®) in eukaryotes
   4326..4675    +  CDS            SmR (fragment): aminoglycoside adenylyltransferase (Murphy, 1985); aadA; confers resistance to spectinomycin and streptomycin
   4921..5509    +  rep_origin     ori: high-copy-number ColE1/pMB1/pBR322/pUC origin of replication
   5695..5835    -  misc_feature   bom: basis of mobility region from pBR322
   5937..5976    -  CDS            rop (fragment): Rop protein, which maintains plasmids at low copy number; rop
   6179..6373    -  rep_origin     pVS1 oriV: origin of replication for the Pseudomonas plasmid pVS1 (Heeb et al., 2000)
   6439..7512    -  CDS            pVS1 RepA: replication protein from the Pseudomonas plasmid pVS1 (Heeb et al., 2000)
   7941..8570    -  CDS            pVS1 StaA: stability protein from the Pseudomonas plasmid pVS1 (Heeb et al., 2000)
   8960..8984    +  promoter       J23119(SpeI) promoter (fragment): bacterial promoter (Registry of Standard Biological Parts BBa J23119) modified to end with an SpeI site
   9025..16      +  CDS            AQ14 (across the origin): AQ14 is a basic (constitutively fluorescent) red fluorescent protein published in 2005, derived from Actinia equina.
>Addgene plasmid #222078 | pVP075 | addgene full sequence | sequence record 440967 | Addgene NGS Result
TAAATTAGGGCATCACTAATAATAGAGCTCAGGACATCAAATAAAACGAAAGGCTCAGTCGAAAGACTGG
GCCTTTCGTTTTATCTGTTGTTTAAGCTTTTATATTCCCCAGAACATCAGGTTAATGGCGTTTTTGATGT
CATTTTCGCGGTGGCTGAGATCAGCCACTTCTTCCCCGATAACGGAAACCGGCACACTGGCCATATCGGT
GGTCATCATGCGCCAGCTTTCATCCCCGATATGCACCACCGGGTAAAGTTCACGGGAGACTTTATCTGAC
AGCAGACGTGCACTGGCCAGGGGGATCACCATCCGTCGCCCGGGCGTGTCAATAATATCACTCTGTACAT
CCACAAACAGACGATAACGGCTCTCTCTTTTATAGGTGTAAACCTTAAACTGCATTTCACCAGCCCCTGT
TCTCGTCAGCAAAAGAGCCGTTCATTTCAATAAACCGGGCGACCTCAGCCATCCCTTCCTGATTTTCCGC
TTTCCAGCGTTCGGCACGCAGACGACGGGCTTCATTCTGCATGGTTGTGCTTACCAGACCGGAGATATTG
ACATCATATATGCCTTGAGCAACTGATAGCTGTCGCTGTCAACTGTCACTGTAATACGCTGCTTCATAGC
ATACCTCTTTTTGACATACTTCGGGTATACATATCAGTATATATTCTTATACCGCAAAAATCAGCGCGCA
AATACGCATACTGTTATCTGGCTTTTAGTAAGCCGGATCCACGCGTTTACGCCCCGCCCTGCCACTCATC
GCAGTACTGTTGTAATTCATTAAGCATTCTGCCGACATGGAAGCCATCACAAACGGCATGATGAACCTGA
ATCGCCAGCGGCATCAGCACCTTGTCGCCTTGCGTATAATATTTGCCCATGGTGAAAACGGGGGCGAAGA
AGTTGTCCATATTGGCCACGTTTAAATCAAAACTGGTGAAACTCACCCAGGGATTGGCTGAGACTAAAAA
CATATTCTCAATAAACCCTTTAGGGAAATAGGCCAGGTTTTCACCGTAACACGCCACATCTTGCGAATAT
ATGTGTAGAAACTGCCGGAAATCGTCGTGGTATTCACTCCAGAGCGATGAAAACGTTTCAGTTTGCTCAT
GGAAAACGGTGTAACAAGGGTGAACACTATCCCATATCACCAGCTCACCGTCTTTCATTGCCATACGGAA
TTCCGGATGAGCATTCATCAGGCGGGCAAGAATGTGAATAAAGGCCGGATAAAACTTGTGCTTATTTTTC
TTTACGGTCTTTAAAAAGGCCGTAATATCCAGCTGAACGGTCTGGTTATAGGTACATTGAGCAACTGACT
GAAATGCCTCAAAATGTTCTTTACGATGCCATTGGGATATATCAACGGTGGTATATCCAGTGATTTTTTT
CTCCATTTTAGCTTCCTTAGCTCCTGAAAATCTCGACGGATCCTAACTCAAAATCCACACATTATACGAG
CCGGAAGCATAAAGTGTAAAGCCTGGGGTGCCTAATGCGGCCGATATCCAGGTGCACATATACCTGCCGT
TCACTATTATTTAGTGAAATGAGATATTATGATATTTTCTGAATTGTGATTAAAAAGGCAACTTTATGCC
CATGCAACAGAAACTATAAAAAATACAGAGAATGAAAAGAAACAGATAGATTTTTTAGTTCTTTAGGCCC
GTAGTCTGCAAATCCTTTTATGATTTTCTATCAAACAAAAGAGGAAAATAGACCAGTTGCAATCCAAACG
AGAGTCTAATAGAATGAGGTCGAAAAGTAAATCGCGCGGGTTTGTTACTGATAAAGCAGGCAAGACCTAA
AATGTGTAAAGGGCAAAGTGTATACTTTGGCGTCACCCCTTACATATTTTAGGTCTTTTTTTATTGTGCG
TAACTAACTTGCCATCTTCAAACAGGAGGGCTGGAAGAAGCAGACCGCTAACACAGTACATAAAAAAGGA
GACATGAACGATGAACATCAAAAAGTTTGCAAAACAAGCAACAGTATTAACCTTTACTACCGCACTGCTG
GCAGGAGGCGCAACTCAAGCGTTTGCGAAAGAAACGAACCAAAAGCCATATAAGGAAACATACGGCATTT
CCCATATTACACGCCATGATATGCTGCAAATCCCTGAACAGCAAAAAAATGAAAAATATCAAGTTCCTGA
GTTCGATTCGTCCACAATTAAAAATATCTCTTCTGCAAAAGGCCTGGACGTTTGGGACAGCTGGCCATTA
CAAAACGCTGACGGCACTGTCGCAAACTATCACGGCTACCACATCGTCTTTGCATTAGCCGGAGATCCTA
AAAATGCGGATGACACATCGATTTACATGTTCTATCAAAAAGTCGGCGAAACTTCTATTGACAGCTGGAA
AAACGCTGGCCGCGTCTTTAAAGACAGCGACAAATTCGATGCAAATGATTCTATCCTAAAAGACCAAACA
CAAGAATGGTCAGGTTCAGCCACATTTACATCTGACGGAAAAATCCGTTTATTCTACACTGATTTCTCCG
GTAAACATTACGGCAAACAAACACTGACAACTGCACAAGTTAACGTATCAGCATCAGACAGCTCTTTGAA
CATCAACGGTGTAGAGGATTATAAATCAATCTTTGACGGTGACGGAAAAACGTATCAAAATGTACAGCAG
TTCATCGATGAAGGCAACTACAGCTCAGGCGACAACCATACGCTGAGAGATCCTCACTACGTAGAAGATA
AAGGCCACAAATACTTAGTATTTGAAGCAAACACTGGAACTGAAGATGGCTACCAAGGCGAAGAATCTTT
ATTTAACAAAGCATACTATGGCAAAAGCACATCATTCTTCCGTCAAGAAAGTCAAAAACTTCTGCAAAGC
GATAAAAAACGCACGGCTGAGTTAGCAAACGGCGCTCTCGGTATGATTGAGCTAAACGATGATTACACAC
TGAAAAAAGTGATGAAACCGCTGATTGCATCTAACACAGTAACAGATGAAATTGAACGCGCGAACGTCTT
TAAAATGAACGGCAAATGGTACCTGTTCACTGACTCCCGCGGATCAAAAATGACGATTGACGGCATTACG
TCTAACGATATTTACATGCTTGGTTATGTTTCTAATTCTTTAACTGGCCCATACAAGCCGCTGAACAAAA
CTGGCCTTGTGTTAAAAATGGATCTTGATCCTAACGATGTAACCTTTACTTACTCACACTTCGCTGTACC
TCAAGCGAAAGGAAACAATGTCGTGATTACAAGCTATATGACAAACAGAGGATTCTACGCAGACAAACAA
TCAACGTTTGCGCCGAGCTTCCTGCTGAACATCAAAGGCAAGAAAACATCTGTTGTCAAAGACAGCATCC
TTGAACAAGGACAATTAACAGTTAACAAATAACACCTGCAGCTGTATCTAGAATCGCGTATGCGAGTGTG
GCACGAACCTTGCTGCCTGTGATCCAGATCATGAACAATAAAACTGTCTGCTTACATAAACAGTAATACA
AGGGGTGTTATGAGCCATATTCAACGGGAAACGTCTTGCTCTAGGCCGCGATTAAATTCCAACATGGATG
CTGATTTATATGGGTATAAATGGGCTCGCGATAATGTCGGGCAATCAGGTGCGACAATCTATCGATTGTA
TGGGAAGCCCGATGCGCCAGAGTTGTTTCTGAAACATGGCAAAGGTAGCGTTGCCAATGATGTTACAGAT
GAGATGGTCAGACTAAACTGGCTGACGGAATTTATGCCTCTTCCGACCATCAAGCATTTTATCCGTACTC
CTGATGATGCATGGTTACTCACCACTGCGATCCCCGGGAAAACAGCATTCCAGGTATTAGAAGAATATCC
TGATTCAGGTGAAAATATTGTTGATGCGCTGGCAGTGTTCCTGCGCCGGTTGCATTCGATTCCTGTTTGT
AATTGTCCTTTTAACAGCGATCGCGTATTTCGTCTCGCTCAGGCGCAATCACGAATGAATAACGGTTTGG
TTGATGCGAGTGATTTTGATGACGAGCGTAATGGCTGGCCTGTTGAACAAGTCTGGAAAGAAATGCATAA
ACTTTTGCCATTCTCACCGGATTCAGTCGTCACTCATGGTGATTTCTCACTTGATAACCTTATTTTTGAC
GAGGGGAAATTAATAGGTTGTATTGATGTTGGACGAGTCGGAATCGCAGACCGATACCAGGATCTTGCCA
TCCTATGGAACTGCCTCGGTGAGTTTTCTCCTTCATTACAGAAACGGCTTTTTCAAAAATATGGTATTGA
TAATCCTGATATGAATAAATTGCAGTTTCATTTGATGCTCGATGAGTTTTTCTAACAGCGGCGGAGGAAC
TCTTTGATCCGGTTCCTGAACAGGATCTATTTGAGGCGCTAAATGAAACCTTAACGCTATGGAACTCGCC
GCCCGACTGGGCTGGCGATGAGCGAAATGTAGTGCTTACGTTGTCCCGCATTTGGTACAGCGCAGTAACC
GGCAAAATCGCGCCGAAGGATGTCGCTGCCGACTGGGCAATGGAGCGCCTGCCGGCCCAGTATCAGCCCG
TCATACTTGAAGCTAGACAGGCTTATCTTGGACAAGAAGAAGATCGCTTGGCCTCGCGCGCAGATCAGTT
GGAAGAATTTGTCCACTACGTGAAAGGCGAGATCACCAAGGTAGTCGGCAAATAATGTCTAGCTAGAAAT
TCGTTCAAGCCGACGCCGCTTCGCGGCGCGGCTTAACTCAAGCGTTAGATGCACTAAGCACATAATTGCT
CACAGCCAAACTATCAGGTCAAGTCTGCTTTTATTATTTTTAAGCGTGCATAATAAGCCCTACACAAATT
GGGAGATATATCATGCATGACCAAAATCCCTTAACGTGAGTTTTCGTTCCACTGAGCGTCAGACCCCGTA
GAAAAGATCAAAGGATCTTCTTGAGATCCTTTTTTTCTGCGCGTAATCTGCTGCTTGCAAACAAAAAAAC
CACCGCTACCAGCGGTGGTTTGTTTGCCGGATCAAGAGCTACCAACTCTTTTTCCGAAGGTAACTGGCTT
CAGCAGAGCGCAGATACCAAATACTGTCCTTCTAGTGTAGCCGTAGTTAGGCCACCACTTCAAGAACTCT
GTAGCACCGCCTACATACCTCGCTCTGCTAATCCTGTTACCAGTGGCTGCTGCCAGTGGCGATAAGTCGT
GTCTTACCGGGTTGGACTCAAGACGATAGTTACCGGATAAGGCGCAGCGGTCGGGCTGAACGGGGGGTTC
GTGCACACAGCCCAGCTTGGAGCGAACGACCTACACCGAACTGAGATACCTACAGCGTGAGCTATGAGAA
AGCGCCACGCTTCCCGAAGGGAGAAAGGCGGACAGGTATCCGGTAAGCGGCAGGGTCGGAACAGGAGAGC
GCACGAGGGAGCTTCCAGGGGGAAACGCCTGGTATCTTTATAGTCCTGTCGGGTTTCGCCACCTCTGACT
TGAGCGTCGATTTTTGTGATGCTCGTCAGGGGGGCGGAGCCTATGGAAAAACGCCAGCAACGCGGCCTTT
TTACGGTTCCTGGCCTTTTGCTGGCCTTTTGCTCACATGTTCTTTCCTGCGTTATCCCCTGATTCTGTGG
ATAACCGTATTACCGCCTTTGAGTGAGCTGATACCGCTCGCCGCAGCCGAACGACCGAGCGCAGCGAGTC
AGTGAGCGAGGAAGCGGAAGAGCGCCTGATGCGGTATTTTCTCCTTACGCATCTGTGCGGTATTTCACAC
CGCATATGGTGCACTCTCAGTACAATCTGCTCTGATGCCGCATAGTTAAGCCAGTATACACTCCGCTATC
GCTACGTGACTGGGTCATGGCTGCGCCCCGACACCCGCCAACACCCGCTGACGCGCCCTGACGGGCTTGT
CTGCTCCCGGCATCCGCTTACAGACAAGCTGTGACCGTCTCCGGGAGCTGCATGTGTCAGAGGTTTTCAC
CGTCATCACCGAAACGCGCGAGGCAGGGTGCCTTGATGTGGGCGCCGGCGGTCGAGTGGCGACGGCGCGG
CTTGTCCGCGCCCTGGTAGATTGCCTGGCCGTAGGCCAGCCATTTTTGAGCGGCCAGCGGCCGCGATAGG
CCGACGCGAAGCGGCGGGGCGTAGGGAGCGCAGCGACCGAAGGGTAGGCGCTTTTTGCAGCTCTTCGGCT
GTGCGCTGGCCAGACAGTTATGCACAGGCCAGGCGGGTTTTAAGAGTTTTAATAAGTTTTAAAGAGTTTT
AGGCGGAAAAATCGCCTTTTTTCTCTTTTATATCAGTCACTTACATGTGTGACCGGTTCCCAATGTACGG
CTTTGGGTTCCCAATGTACGGGTTCCGGTTCCCAATGTACGGCTTTGGGTTCCCAATGTACGTGCTATCC
ACAGGAAAGAGAGCTTTTCGACCTTTTTCCCCTGCTAGGGCAATTTGCCCTAGCATCTGCTCCGTACATT
AGGAACCGGCGGATGCTTCGCCCTCGATCAGGTTGCGGTAGCGCATGACTAGGATCGGGCCAGCCTGCCC
CGCCTCCTCCTTCAAATCGTACTCCGGCAGGTCATTTGACCCGATCAGCTTGCGCACGGTGAAACAGAAC
TTCTTGAACTCTCCGGCGCTGCCACTGCGTTCGTAGATCGTCTTGAACAACCATCTGGCTTCTGCCTTGC
CTGCGGCGCGGCGTGCCAGGCGGTAGAGAAAACGGCCGATGCCGGGATCGATCAAAAAGTAATCGGGGTG
AACCGTCAGCACGTCCGGGTTCTTGCCTTCTGTGATCTCGCGGTACATCCAATCAGCTAGCTCGATCTCG
ATGTACTCCGGCCGCCCGGTTTCGCTCTTTACGATCTTGTAGCGGCTAATCAAGGCTTCACCCTCGGATA
CCGTCACCAGGCGGCCGTTCTTGGCCTTCTTCGTACGCTGCATGGCAACGTGCGTGGTGTTTAACCGAAT
GCAGGTTTCTACCAGGTCGTCTTTCTGCTTTCCGCCATCGGCTCGCCGGCAGAACTTGAGTACGTCCGCA
ACGTGTGGACGGAACACGCGGCCGGGCTTGTCTCCCTTCCCTTCCCGGTATCGGTTCATGGATTCGGTTA
GATGGGAAACCGCCATCAGTACCAGGTCGTAATCCCACACACTGGCCATGCCGGCCGGCCCTGCGGAAAC
CTCTACGTGCCCGTCTGGAAGCTCGTAGCGGATCACCTCGCCAGCTCGTCGGTCACGCTTCGACAGACGG
AAAACGGCCACGTCCATGATGCTGCGACTATCGCGGGTGCCCACGTCATAGAGCATCGGAACGAAAAAAT
CTGGTTGCTCGTCGCCCTTGGGCGGCTTCCTAATCGACGGCGCACCGGCTGCCGGCGGTTGCCGGGATTC
TTTGCGGATTCGATCAGCGGCCGCTTGCCACGATTCACCGGGGCGTGCTTCTGCCTCGATGCGTTGCCGC
TGGGCGGCCTGCGCGGCCTTCAACTTCTCCACCAGGTCATCACCCAGCGCCGCGCCGATTTGTACCGGGC
CGGATGGTTTGCGACCGCTCACGCCGATTCCTCGGGCTTGGGGGTTCCAGTGCCATTGCAGGGCCGGCAG
ACAACCCAGCCGCTTACGCCTGGCCAACCGCCCGTTCCTCCACACATGGGGCATTCCACGGCGTCGGTGC
CTGGTTGTTCTTGATTTTCCATGCCGCCTCCTTTAGCCGCTAAAATTCATCTACTCATTTATTCATTTGC
TCATTTACTCTGGTAGCTGCGCGATGTATTCAGATAGCAGCTCGGTAATGGTCTTGCCTTGGCGTACCGC
GTACATCTTCAGCTTGGTGTGATCCTCCGCCGGCAACTGAAAGTTGACCCGCTTCATGGCTGGCGTGTCT
GCCAGGCTGGCCAACGTTGCAGCCTTGCTGCTGCGTGCGCTCGGACGGCCGGCACTTAGCGTGTTTGTGC
TTTTGCTCATTTTCTCTTTACCTCATTAACTCAAATGAGTTTTGATTTAATTTCAGCGGCCAGCGCCTGG
ACCTCGCGGGCAGCGTCGCCCTCGGGTTCTGATTCAAGAACGGTTGTGCCGGCGGCGGCAGTGCCTGGGT
AGCTCACGCGCTGCGTGATACGGGACTCAAGAATGGGCAGCTCGTACCCGGCCAGCGCCTCGGCAACCTC
ACCGCCGATGCGCGTGCCTTTGATCGCCCGCGACACGACAAAGGCCGCTTGTAGCCTTCCATCCGTGACC
TCAATGCGCTGCTTAACCAGCTCCACCAGGTCGGCGGTGGCCCATATGTCGTAAGGGCTTGGCTGCACCG
GAATCAGCACGAAGTCGGCTGCCTTGATCGCGGACACAGCCAAGTCCGCCGCCTGGGGCGCTCCGTCGAT
CACTACGAAGTCGCGCCGGCCGATGGCCTTCACGTCGCGGTCAATCGTCGGGCGGTCGATGCCGACAACG
GTTAGCGGTTGATCTTCCCGCACGGCCGCCCAATCGCGGGCACTGCCCTGGGGATCGGAATCGACTAACA
GAACATCGGCCCCGGCGAGTTGCAGGGCGCGGGCTAGATGGGTTGCGATGGTCGTCTTGCCTGACCCGCC
TTTCTGGTTAAGTACAGCGATAACCTTCATGCGTTCCCCTTGCGTATTTGTTTATTTACTCATCGCATCA
TATACGCAGCGACCGCATGACGCAAGCTGTTTTACTCAAATACACATCACCTTTTTAGACGGCGGCGCTC
GGTTTCTTCAGCGGCCAAGCTGGCCGGCCAGGCCGCCAGCTTGGCATCAGACAAACCGGCCAGGATTTCA
TGCAGCCGCACGGTTGAGACGTGCGCGGGCGGCTCGAACACGTACCCGGCCGCGATCATCTCCGCCTCGA
TCTCTTCGGTAATGAAAAACGGTTCGTCCTGGCCGTCCTGGTGCGGTTTCATGCTTGTTCCTCTTGGCGT
TCATTCTCGGCGGCCGCCAGGGCGTCGGCCTCGGTCAATGCGTCCTCACGGAAGGCACCGCGCCGCCTGT
TGACGGCTAGCTCAGTCCTAGGTACAGTGCTAGCTACTAGAGATTAAAGAGGAGAAAGAGTCCCATGGCT
TCACTGGTTAAAAAAGACATGTGCATCAAAATGACGATGGAAGGAACAGTAAACGGTCACCATTTCAAGT
GTGTAGGAGAAGGCGAAGGCAAACCATTTGAAGGGACCCAGGTGGAAAAGATACGCATCACTGAAGGTGG
GCCCTTACCATTTGCGTATGATATTTTGGCCCCTTGTTGCATGTATGGCAGTAAAACCTTCATTAAGCAT
GTGTCGGGTATTCCGGATTACTTTAAGGAGTCTTTTCCTGAGGGCTTTACCTGGGAAAGAACACAAATCT
TCGAGGATGGCGGCTATCTCACCATACACCAGGACACGAGCCTTCAGGGTAATAATTTTATTTTCAAAGT
TAATGTCATCGGTGCCAACTTCCCTGCAAACGGTCCCGTGATGCAGAAAAAAACAGCTGGATGGGAACCG
TGCGTTGAGATGCTTTATCCGCGGGACGGCGTCCTGTGTGGTCAGAGCCTGATGGCCCTGAAATGCACTG
ATGGCAATCATCTGACGTCCCACCTGCGCACTACCTATCGTTCTCGCAAGCCATCCAATGCAGTTAACAT
GCCGGAATTTCATTTTGGGGATCATCGCATTGAGATTTTGAAAGCTGAACAAGGTAAATTTTATGAACAA
TACGAGTCAGCGGTGGCCCGTTACTGTGAGGCGGCACCGAG
